>Addgene plasmid #118186 | lentiSAMv2 TCF7L2 TSS-guide3 | addgene full sequence | sequence record 240399 | Addgene NGS Result
GTTTTAGAGCTAGGCCAACATGAGGATCACCCATGTCTGCAGGGCCTAGCAAGTTAAAATAAGGCTAGTC
CGTTATCAACTTGGCCAACATGAGGATCACCCATGTCTGCAGGGCCAAGTGGCACCGAGTCGGTGCTTTT
TTTGGATCCTAGGTCTTGAAAGGAGTGGGAATTGGCTCCGGTGCCCGTCAGTGGGCAGAGCGCACATCGC
CCACAGTCCCCGAGAAGTTGGGGGGAGGGGTCGGCAATTGATCCGGTGCCTAGAGAAGGTGGCGCGGGGT
AAACTGGGAAAGTGATGTCGTGTACTGGCTCCGCCTTTTTCCCGAGGGTGGGGGAGAACCGTATATAAGT
GCAGTAGTCGCCGTGAACGTTCTTTTTCGCAACGGGTTTGCCGCCAGAACACAGGCGTACGGCCACCATG
AAAAGGCCGGCGGCCACGAAAAAGGCCGGCCAGGCAAAAAAGAAAAAGGACAAGAAGTACAGCATCGGCC
TGGCCATCGGCACCAACTCTGTGGGCTGGGCCGTGATCACCGACGAGTACAAGGTGCCCAGCAAGAAATT
CAAGGTGCTGGGCAACACCGACCGGCACAGCATCAAGAAGAACCTGATCGGAGCCCTGCTGTTCGACAGC
GGCGAAACAGCCGAGGCCACCCGGCTGAAGAGAACCGCCAGAAGAAGATACACCAGACGGAAGAACCGGA
TCTGCTATCTGCAAGAGATCTTCAGCAACGAGATGGCCAAGGTGGACGACAGCTTCTTCCACAGACTGGA
AGAGTCCTTCCTGGTGGAAGAGGATAAGAAGCACGAGCGGCACCCCATCTTCGGCAACATCGTGGACGAG
GTGGCCTACCACGAGAAGTACCCCACCATCTACCACCTGAGAAAGAAACTGGTGGACAGCACCGACAAGG
CCGACCTGCGGCTGATCTATCTGGCCCTGGCCCACATGATCAAGTTCCGGGGCCACTTCCTGATCGAGGG
CGACCTGAACCCCGACAACAGCGACGTGGACAAGCTGTTCATCCAGCTGGTGCAGACCTACAACCAGCTG
TTCGAGGAAAACCCCATCAACGCCAGCGGCGTGGACGCCAAGGCCATCCTGTCTGCCAGACTGAGCAAGA
GCAGACGGCTGGAAAATCTGATCGCCCAGCTGCCCGGCGAGAAGAAGAATGGCCTGTTCGGCAACCTGAT
TGCCCTGAGCCTGGGCCTGACCCCCAACTTCAAGAGCAACTTCGACCTGGCCGAGGATGCCAAACTGCAG
CTGAGCAAGGACACCTACGACGACGACCTGGACAACCTGCTGGCCCAGATCGGCGACCAGTACGCCGACC
TGTTTCTGGCCGCCAAGAACCTGTCCGACGCCATCCTGCTGAGCGACATCCTGAGAGTGAACACCGAGAT
CACCAAGGCCCCCCTGAGCGCCTCTATGATCAAGAGATACGACGAGCACCACCAGGACCTGACCCTGCTG
AAAGCTCTCGTGCGGCAGCAGCTGCCTGAGAAGTACAAAGAGATTTTCTTCGACCAGAGCAAGAACGGCT
ACGCCGGCTACATTGACGGCGGAGCCAGCCAGGAAGAGTTCTACAAGTTCATCAAGCCCATCCTGGAAAA
GATGGACGGCACCGAGGAACTGCTCGTGAAGCTGAACAGAGAGGACCTGCTGCGGAAGCAGCGGACCTTC
GACAACGGCAGCATCCCCCACCAGATCCACCTGGGAGAGCTGCACGCCATTCTGCGGCGGCAGGAAGATT
TTTACCCATTCCTGAAGGACAACCGGGAAAAGATCGAGAAGATCCTGACCTTCCGCATCCCCTACTACGT
GGGCCCTCTGGCCAGGGGAAACAGCAGATTCGCCTGGATGACCAGAAAGAGCGAGGAAACCATCACCCCC
TGGAACTTCGAGGAAGTGGTGGACAAGGGCGCTTCCGCCCAGAGCTTCATCGAGCGGATGACCAACTTCG
ATAAGAACCTGCCCAACGAGAAGGTGCTGCCCAAGCACAGCCTGCTGTACGAGTACTTCACCGTGTATAA
CGAGCTGACCAAAGTGAAATACGTGACCGAGGGAATGAGAAAGCCCGCCTTCCTGAGCGGCGAGCAGAAA
AAGGCCATCGTGGACCTGCTGTTCAAGACCAACCGGAAAGTGACCGTGAAGCAGCTGAAAGAGGACTACT
TCAAGAAAATCGAGTGCTTCGACTCCGTGGAAATCTCCGGCGTGGAAGATCGGTTCAACGCCTCCCTGGG
CACATACCACGATCTGCTGAAAATTATCAAGGACAAGGACTTCCTGGACAATGAGGAAAACGAGGACATT
CTGGAAGATATCGTGCTGACCCTGACACTGTTTGAGGACAGAGAGATGATCGAGGAACGGCTGAAAACCT
ATGCCCACCTGTTCGACGACAAAGTGATGAAGCAGCTGAAGCGGCGGAGATACACCGGCTGGGGCAGGCT
GAGCCGGAAGCTGATCAACGGCATCCGGGACAAGCAGTCCGGCAAGACAATCCTGGATTTCCTGAAGTCC
GACGGCTTCGCCAACAGAAACTTCATGCAGCTGATCCACGACGACAGCCTGACCTTTAAAGAGGACATCC
AGAAAGCCCAGGTGTCCGGCCAGGGCGATAGCCTGCACGAGCACATTGCCAATCTGGCCGGCAGCCCCGC
CATTAAGAAGGGCATCCTGCAGACAGTGAAGGTGGTGGACGAGCTCGTGAAAGTGATGGGCCGGCACAAG
CCCGAGAACATCGTGATCGAAATGGCCAGAGAGAACCAGACCACCCAGAAGGGACAGAAGAACAGCCGCG
AGAGAATGAAGCGGATCGAAGAGGGCATCAAAGAGCTGGGCAGCCAGATCCTGAAAGAACACCCCGTGGA
AAACACCCAGCTGCAGAACGAGAAGCTGTACCTGTACTACCTGCAGAATGGGCGGGATATGTACGTGGAC
CAGGAACTGGACATCAACCGGCTGTCCGACTACGATGTGGACCACATCGTGCCTCAGAGCTTTCTGAAGG
ACGACTCCATCGACAACAAGGTGCTGACCAGAAGCGACAAGGCCCGGGGCAAGAGCGACAACGTGCCCTC
CGAAGAGGTCGTGAAGAAGATGAAGAACTACTGGCGGCAGCTGCTGAACGCCAAGCTGATTACCCAGAGA
AAGTTCGACAATCTGACCAAGGCCGAGAGAGGCGGCCTGAGCGAACTGGATAAGGCCGGCTTCATCAAGA
GACAGCTGGTGGAAACCCGGCAGATCACAAAGCACGTGGCACAGATCCTGGACTCCCGGATGAACACTAA
GTACGACGAGAATGACAAGCTGATCCGGGAAGTGAAAGTGATCACCCTGAAGTCCAAGCTGGTGTCCGAT
TTCCGGAAGGATTTCCAGTTTTACAAAGTGCGCGAGATCAACAACTACCACCACGCCCACGACGCCTACC
TGAACGCCGTCGTGGGAACCGCCCTGATCAAAAAGTACCCTAAGCTGGAAAGCGAGTTCGTGTACGGCGA
CTACAAGGTGTACGACGTGCGGAAGATGATCGCCAAGAGCGAGCAGGAAATCGGCAAGGCTACCGCCAAG
TACTTCTTCTACAGCAACATCATGAACTTTTTCAAGACCGAGATTACCCTGGCCAACGGCGAGATCCGGA
AGCGGCCTCTGATCGAGACAAACGGCGAAACCGGGGAGATCGTGTGGGATAAGGGCCGGGATTTTGCCAC
CGTGCGGAAAGTGCTGAGCATGCCCCAAGTGAATATCGTGAAAAAGACCGAGGTGCAGACAGGCGGCTTC
AGCAAAGAGTCTATCCTGCCCAAGAGGAACAGCGATAAGCTGATCGCCAGAAAGAAGGACTGGGACCCTA
AGAAGTACGGCGGCTTCGACAGCCCCACCGTGGCCTATTCTGTGCTGGTGGTGGCCAAAGTGGAAAAGGG
CAAGTCCAAGAAACTGAAGAGTGTGAAAGAGCTGCTGGGGATCACCATCATGGAAAGAAGCAGCTTCGAG
AAGAATCCCATCGACTTTCTGGAAGCCAAGGGCTACAAAGAAGTGAAAAAGGACCTGATCATCAAGCTGC
CTAAGTACTCCCTGTTCGAGCTGGAAAACGGCCGGAAGAGAATGCTGGCCTCTGCCGGCGAACTGCAGAA
GGGAAACGAACTGGCCCTGCCCTCCAAATATGTGAACTTCCTGTACCTGGCCAGCCACTATGAGAAGCTG
AAGGGCTCCCCCGAGGATAATGAGCAGAAACAGCTGTTTGTGGAACAGCACAAGCACTACCTGGACGAGA
TCATCGAGCAGATCAGCGAGTTCTCCAAGAGAGTGATCCTGGCCGACGCTAATCTGGACAAAGTGCTGTC
CGCCTACAACAAGCACCGGGATAAGCCCATCAGAGAGCAGGCCGAGAATATCATCCACCTGTTTACCCTG
ACCAATCTGGGAGCCCCTGCCGCCTTCAAGTACTTTGACACCACCATCGACCGGAAGAGGTACACCAGCA
CCAAAGAGGTGCTGGACGCCACCCTGATCCACCAGAGCATCACCGGCCTGTACGAGACACGGATCGACCT
GTCTCAGCTGGGAGGCGACAGCGCTGGAGGAGGTGGAAGCGGAGGAGGAGGAAGCGGAGGAGGAGGTAGC
GGACCTAAGAAAAAGAGGAAGGTGGCGGCCGCTGGATCCGGACGGGCTGACGCATTGGACGATTTTGATC
TGGATATGCTGGGAAGTGACGCCCTCGATGATTTTGACCTTGACATGCTTGGTTCGGATGCCCTTGATGA
CTTTGACCTCGACATGCTCGGCAGTGACGCCCTTGATGATTTCGACCTGGACATGCTGATTAACTGTACA
GGCAGTGGAGAGGGCAGAGGAAGTCTGCTAACATGCGGTGACGTCGAGGAGAATCCTGGCCCAATGGCCA
AGCCTTTGTCTCAAGAAGAATCCACCCTCATTGAAAGAGCAACGGCTACAATCAACAGCATCCCCATCTC
TGAAGACTACAGCGTCGCCAGCGCAGCTCTCTCTAGCGACGGCCGCATCTTCACTGGTGTCAATGTATAT
CATTTTACTGGGGGACCTTGTGCAGAACTCGTGGTGCTGGGCACTGCTGCTGCTGCGGCAGCTGGCAACC
TGACTTGTATCGTCGCGATCGGAAATGAGAACAGGGGCATCTTGAGCCCCTGCGGACGGTGCCGACAGGT
GCTTCTCGATCTGCATCCTGGGATCAAAGCCATAGTGAAGGACAGTGATGGACAGCCGACGGCAGTTGGG
ATTCGTGAATTGCTGCCCTCTGGTTATGTGTGGGAGGGCTAAGAATTCGATATCAAGCTTATCGGTAATC
AACCTCTGGATTACAAAATTTGTGAAAGATTGACTGGTATTCTTAACTATGTTGCTCCTTTTACGCTATG
TGGATACGCTGCTTTAATGCCTTTGTATCATGCTATTGCTTCCCGTATGGCTTTCATTTTCTCCTCCTTG
TATAAATCCTGGTTGCTGTCTCTTTATGAGGAGTTGTGGCCCGTTGTCAGGCAACGTGGCGTGGTGTGCA
CTGTGTTTGCTGACGCAACCCCCACTGGTTGGGGCATTGCCACCACCTGTCAGCTCCTTTCCGGGACTTT
CGCTTTCCCCCTCCCTATTGCCACGGCGGAACTCATCGCCGCCTGCCTTGCCCGCTGCTGGACAGGGGCT
CGGCTGTTGGGCACTGACAATTCCGTGGTGTTGTCGGGGAAATCATCGTCCTTTCCTTGGCTGCTCGCCT
GTGTTGCCACCTGGATTCTGCGCGGGACGTCCTTCTGCTACGTCCCTTCGGCCCTCAATCCAGCGGACCT
TCCTTCCCGCGGCCTGCTGCCGGCTCTGCGGCCTCTTCCGCGTCTTCGCCTTCGCCCTCAGACGAGTCGG
ATCTCCCTTTGGGCCGCCTCCCCGCATCGATACCGTCGACCTCGAGACCTAGAAAAACATGGAGCAATCA
CAAGTAGCAATACAGCAGCTACCAATGCTGATTGTGCCTGGCTAGAAGCACAAGAGGAGGAGGAGGTGGG
TTTTCCAGTCACACCTCAGGTACCTTTAAGACCAATGACTTACAAGGCAGCTGTAGATCTTAGCCACTTT
TTAAAAGAAAAGGGGGGACTGGAAGGGCTAATTCACTCCCAACGAAGACAAGATATCCTTGATCTGTGGA
TCTACCACACACAAGGCTACTTCCCTGATTGGCAGAACTACACACCAGGGCCAGGGATCAGATATCCACT
GACCTTTGGATGGTGCTACAAGCTAGTACCAGTTGAGCAAGAGAAGGTAGAAGAAGCCAATGAAGGAGAG
AACACCCGCTTGTTACACCCTGTGAGCCTGCATGGGATGGATGACCCGGAGAGAGAAGTATTAGAGTGGA
GGTTTGACAGCCGCCTAGCATTTCATCACATGGCCCGAGAGCTGCATCCGGACTGTACTGGGTCTCTCTG
GTTAGACCAGATCTGAGCCTGGGAGCTCTCTGGCTAACTAGGGAACCCACTGCTTAAGCCTCAATAAAGC
TTGCCTTGAGTGCTTCAAGTAGTGTGTGCCCGTCTGTTGTGTGACTCTGGTAACTAGAGATCCCTCAGAC
CCTTTTAGTCAGTGTGGAAAATCTCTAGCAGGGCCCGTTTAAACCCGCTGATCAGCCTCGACTGTGCCTT
CTAGTTGCCAGCCATCTGTTGTTTGCCCCTCCCCCGTGCCTTCCTTGACCCTGGAAGGTGCCACTCCCAC
TGTCCTTTCCTAATAAAATGAGGAAATTGCATCGCATTGTCTGAGTAGGTGTCATTCTATTCTGGGGGGT
GGGGTGGGGCAGGACAGCAAGGGGGAGGATTGGGAAGACAATAGCAGGCATGCTGGGGATGCGGTGGGCT
CTATGGCTTCTGAGGCGGAAAGAACCAGCTGGGGCTCTAGGGGGTATCCCC
[124 nt withheld, positions 6912-7035]
C
[91 nt withheld, positions 7037-7127]
A
[49 nt withheld, positions 7129-7177]
CCTTTGACGTTGGAGTCCACGTTCTTT
[37 nt withheld, positions 7205-7241]
ACCCTATCTCGGTCTATTCTTTTGATTTATAAGGGATTTTGCCGATTTCGGCCTATTGGTTAAAAAATGA
GCTGATTTAACAAAAATTTAACGCGAATTAATTCTGTGGAATGTGTGTCAGTTAGGGTGTGGAAAGTCCC
CAGGCTCCCCAGCAGGCAGAAGTATGCAAAGCATGCATCTCAATTAGTCAGCAACCAGGTGTGGAAAGTC
CCCAGGCTCCCCAGCAGGCAGAAGTATGCAAAGCATGCATCTCAATTAGTCAGCAACCATAGTCCCGCCC
CTAACTCCGCCCATCCCGCCCCTAACTCCGCCCAGTTCCGCCCATTCTCCGCCCCATGGCTGACTAATTT
TTTTTATTTATGCAGAGGCCGAGGCCGCCTCTGCCTCTGAGCTATTCCAGAAGTAGTGAGGAGGCTTTTT
TGGAGGCCTAGGCTTTTGCAAAAAGCTCCCGGGAGCTTGTATATCCATTTTCGGATCTGATCAGCACGTG
TTGACAATTAATCATCGGCATAGTATATCGGCATAGTATAATACGACAAGGTGAGGAACTAAACCATGGC
CAAGTTGACCAGTGCCGTTCCGGTGCTCACCGCGCGCGACGTCGCCGGAGCGGTCGAGTTCTGGACCGAC
CGGCTCGGGTTCTCCCGGGACTTCGTGGAGGACGACTTCGCCGGTGTGGTCCGGGACGACGTGACCCTGT
TCATCAGCGCGGTCCAGGACCAGGTGGTGCCGGACAACACCCTGGCCTGGGTGTGGGTGCGCGGCCTGGA
CGAGCTGTACGCCGAGTGGTCGGAGGTCGTGTCCACGAACTTCCGGGACGCCTCCGGGCCGGCCATGACC
GAGATCGGCGAGCAGCCGTGGGGGCGGGAGTTCGCCCTGCGCGACCCGGCCGGCAACTGCGTGCACTTCG
TGGCCGAGGAGCAGGACTGACACGTGCTACGAGATTTCGATTCCACCGCCGCCTTCTATGAAAGGTTGGG
CTTCGGAATCGTTTTCCGGGACGCCGGCTGGATGATCCTCCAGCGCGGGGATCTCATGCTGGAGTTCTTC
GCCCACCCCAACTTGTTTATTGCAGCTTATAATGGTTACAAATAAAGCAATAGCATCACAAATTTCACAA
ATAAAGCATTTTTTTCACTGCATTCTAGTTGTGGTTTGTCCAAACTCATCAATGTATCTTATCATGTCTG
TATACCGTCGACCTCTAGCTAGAGCTTGGCGTAATCATGGTCATAGCTGTTTCCTGTGTGAAATTGTTAT
CCGCTCACAATTCCACACAACATACGAGCCGGAAGCATAAAGTGTAAAGCCTGGGGTGCCTAATGAGTGA
GCTAACTCACATTAATTGCGTTGCGCTCACTGCCCGCTTTCCAGTCGGGAAACCTGTCGTGCCAGCTGCA
TTAATGAATCGGCCAACGCGCGGGGAGAGGCGGTTTGCGTATTGGGCGCTCTTCCGCTTCCTCGCTCACT
GACTCGCTGCGCTCGGTCGTTCGGCTGCGGCGAGCGGTATCAGCTCACTCAAAGGCGGTAATACGGTTAT
CCACAGAATCAGGGGATAACGCAGGAAAGAACATGTGAGCAAAAGGCCAGCAAAAGGCCAGGAACCGTAA
AAAGGCCGCGTTGCTGGCGTTTTTCCATAGGCTCCGCCCCCCTGACGAGCATCACAAAAATCGACGCTCA
AGTCAGAGGTGGCGAAACCCGACAGGACTATAAAGATACCAGGCGTTTCCCCCTGGAAGCTCCCTCGTGC
GCTCTCCTGTTCCGACCCTGCCGCTTACCGGATACCTGTCCGCCTTTCTCCCTTCGGGAAGCGTGGCGCT
TTCTCATAGCTCACGCTGTAGGTATCTCAGTTCGGTGTAGGTCGTTCGCTCCAAGCTGGGCTGTGTGCAC
GAACCCCCCGTTCAGCCCGACCGCTGCGCCTTATCCGGTAACTATCGTCTTGAGTCCAACCCGGTAAGAC
ACGACTTATCGCCACTGGCAGCAGCCACTGGTAACAGGATTAGCAGAGCGAGGTATGTAGGCGGTGCTAC
AGAGTTCTTGAAGTGGTGGCCTAACTACGGCTACACTAGAAGAACAGTATTTGGTATCTGCGCTCTGCTG
AAGCCAGTTACCTTCGGAAAAAGAGTTGGTAGCTCTTGATCCGGCAAACAAACCACCGCTGGTAGCGGTG
GTTTTTTTGTTTGCAAGCAGCAGATTACGCGCAGAAAAAAAGGATCTCAAGAAGATCCTTTGATCTTTTC
TACGGGGTCTGACGCTCAGTGGAACGAAAACTCACGTTAAGGGATTTTGGTCATGAGATTATCAAAAAGG
ATCTTCACCTAGATCCTTTTAAATTAAAAATGAAGTTTTAAATCAATCTAAAGTATATATGAGTAAACTT
GGTCTGACAGTTACCAATGCTTAATCAGTGAGGCACCTATCTCAGCGATCTGTCTATTTCGTTCATCCAT
AGTTGCCTGACTCCCCGTCGTGTAGATAACTACGATACGGGAGGGCTTACCATCTGGCCCCAGTGCTGCA
ATGATACCGCGAGACCCACGCTCACCGGCTCCAGATTTATCAGCAATAAACCAGCCAGCCGGAAGGGCCG
AGCGCAGAAGTGGTCCTGCAACTTTATCCGCCTCCATCCAGTCTATTAATTGTTGCCGGGAAGCTAGAGT
AAGTAGTTCGCCAGTTAATAGTTTGCGCAACGTTGTTGCCATTGCTACAGGCATCGTGGTGTCACGCTCG
TCGTTTGGTATGGCTTCATTCAGCTCCGGTTCCCAACGATCAAGGCGAGTTACATGATCCCCCATGTTGT
GCAAAAAAGCGGTTAGCTCCTTCGGTCCTCCGATCGTTGTCAGAAGTAAGTTGGCCGCAGTGTTATCACT
CATGGTTATGGCAGCACTGCATAATTCTCTTACTGTCATGCCATCCGTAAGATGCTTTTCTGTGACTGGT
GAGTACTCAACCAAGTCATTCTGAGAATAGTGTATGCGGCGACCGAGTTGCTCTTGCCCGGCGTCAATAC
GGGATAATACCGCGCCACATAGCAGAACTTTAAAAGTGCTCATCATTGGAAAACGTTCTTCGGGGCGAAA
ACTCTCAAGGATCTTACCGCTGTTGAGATCCAGTTCGATGTAACCCACTCGTGCACCCAACTGATCTTCA
GCATCTTTTACTTTCACCAGCGTTTCTGGGTGAGCAAAAACAGGAAGGCAAAATGCCGCAAAAAAGGGAA
TAAGGGCGACACGGAAATGTTGAATACTCATACTCTTCCTTTTTCAATATTATTGAAGCATTTATCAGGG
TTATTGTCTCATGAGCGGATACATATTTGAATGTATTTAGAAAAATAAACAAATAGGGGTTCCGCGCACA
TTTCCCCGAAAAGTGCCACCTGACGTCGACGGATCGGGAGATCTCCCGATCCCCTATGGTGCACTCTCAG
TACAATCTGCTCTGATGCCGCATAGTTAAGCCAGTATCTGCTCCCTGCTTGTGTGTTGGAGGTCGCTGAG
TAGTGCGCGAGCAAAATTTAAGCTACAACAAGGCAAGGCTTGACCGACAATTGCATGAAGAATCTGCTTA
GGGTTAGGCGTTTTGCGCTGCTTCGCGATGTACGGGCCAGATATACGCGTTGACATTGATTATTGACTAG
TTATTAATAGTAATCAATTACGGGGTCATTAGTTCATAGCCCATATATGGAGTTCCGCGTTACATAACTT
ACGGTAAATGGCCCGCCTGGCTGACCGCCCAACGACCCCCGCCCATTGACGTCAATAATGACGTATGTTC
CCATAGTAACGCCAATAGGGACTTTCCATTGACGTCAATGGGTGGAGTATTTACGGTAAACTGCCCACTT
GGCAGTACATCAAGTGTATCATATGCCAAGTACGCCCCCTATTGACGTCAATGACGGTAAATGGCCCGCC
TGGCATTATGCCCAGTACATGACCTTATGGGACTTTCCTACTTGGCAGTACATCTACGTATTAGTCATCG
CTATTACCATGGTGATGCGGTTTTGGCAGTACATCAATGGGCGTGGATAGCGGTTTGACTCACGGGGATT
TCCAAGTCTCCACCCCATTGACGTCAATGGGAGTTTGTTTTGGCACCAAAATCAACGGGACTTTCCAAAA
TGTCGTAACAACTCCGCCCCATTGACGCAAATGGGCGGTAGGCGTGTACGGTGGGAGGTCTATATAAGCA
GCGCGTTTTGCCTGTACTGGGTCTCTCTGGTTAGACCAGATCTGAGCCTGGGAGCTCTCTGGCTAACTAG
GGAACCCACTGCTTAAGCCTCAATAAAGCTTGCCTTGAGTGCTTCAAGTAGTGTGTGCCCGTCTGTTGTG
TGACTCTGGTAACTAGAGATCCCTCAGACCCTTTTAGTCAGTGTGGAAAATCTCTAGCAGTGGCGCCCGA
ACAGGGACTTGAAAGCGAAAGGGAAACCAGAGGAGCTCTCTCGACGCAGGACTCGGCTTGCTGAAGCGCG
CACGGCAAGAGGCGAGGGGCGGCGACTGGTGAGTACGCCAAAAATTTTGACTAGCGGAGGCTAGAAGGAG
AGAGATGGGTGCGAGAGCGTCAGTATTAAGCGGGGGAGAATTAGATCGCGATGGGAAAAAATTCGGTTAA
GGCCAGGGGGAAAGAAAAAATATAAATTAAAACATATAGTATGGGCAAGCAGGGAGCTAGAACGATTCGC
AGTTAATCCTGGCCTGTTAGAAACATCAGAAGGCTGTAGACAAATACTGGGACAGCTACAACCATCCCTT
CAGACAGGATCAGAAGAACTTAGATCATTATATAATACAGTAGCAACCCTCTATTGTGTGCATCAAAGGA
TAGAGATAAAAGACACCAAGGAAGCTTTAGACAAGATAGAGGAAGAGCAAAACAAAAGTAAGACCACCGC
ACAGCAAGCGGCCGCTGATCTTCAGACCTGGAGGAGGAGATATGAGGGACAATTGGAGAAGTGAATTATA
TAAATATAAAGTAGTAAAAATTGAACCATTAGGAGTAGCACCCACCAAGGCAAAGAGAAGAGTGGTGCAG
AGAGAAAAAAGAGCAGTGGGAATAGGAGCTTTGTTCCTTGGGTTCTTGGGAGCAGCAGGAAGCACTATGG
GCGCAGCGTCAATGACGCTGACGGTACAGGCCAGACAATTATTGTCTGGTATAGTGCAGCAGCAGAACAA
TTTGCTGAGGGCTATTGAGGCGCAACAGCATCTGTTGCAACTCACAGTCTGGGGCATCAAGCAGCTCCAG
GCAAGAATCCTGGCTGTGGAAAGATACCTAAAGGATCAACAGCTCCTGGGGATTTGGGGTTGCTCTGGAA
AACTCATTTGCACCACTGCTGTGCCTTGGAATGCTAGTTGGAGTAATAAATCTCTGGAACAGATTTGGAA
TCACACGACCTGGATGGAGTGGGACAGAGAAATTAACAATTACACAAGCTTAATACACTCCTTAATTGAA
GAATCGCAAAACCAGCAAGAAAAGAATGAACAAGAATTATTGGAATTAGATAAATGGGCAAGTTTGTGGA
ATTGGTTTAACATAACAAATTGGCTGTGGTATATAAAATTATTCATAATGATAGTAGGAGGCTTGGTAGG
TTTAAGAATAGTTTTTGCTGTACTTTCTATAGTGAATAGAGTTAGGCAGGGATATTCACCATTATCGTTT
CAGACCCACCTCCCAACCCCGAGGGGACCCGACAGGCCCGAAGGAATAGAAGAAGAAGGTGGAGAGAGAG
ACAGAGACAGATCCATTCGATTAGTGAACGGATCGGCACTGCGTGCGCCAATTCTGCAGACAAATGGCAG
TATTCATCCACAATTTTAAAAGAAAAGGGGGGATTGGGGGGTACAGTGCAGGGGAAAGAATAGTAGACAT
AATAGCAACAGACATACAAACTAAAGAATTACAAAAACAAATTACAAAAATTCAAAATTTTCGGGTTTAT
TACAGGGACAGCAGAGATCCAGTTTGGTTAATTAGCTAGCGAGGGCCTATTTCCCATGATTCCTTCATAT
TTGCATATACGATACAAGGCTGTTAGAGAGATAATTGGAATTAATTTGACTGTAAACACAAAGATATTAG
TACAAAATACGTGACGTAGAAAGTAATAATTTCTTGGGTAGTTTGCAGTTTTAAAATTATGTTTTAAAAT
GGACTATCATATGCTTACCGTAACTTGAAAGTATTTCGATTTCTTGGCTTTATATATCTTGTGGAAAGGA
CGAAACACCGCGGAGGAACGGAGTAGTCT
Features (pLannotate 1.2.2; 38 found; start..end, strand, type, name):
     18..36      +  misc_RNA       MS2 stem loop: stem loop that binds the bacteriophage MS2 coat protein
     47..83      +  misc_RNA       gRNA scaffold (fragment): guide RNA scaffold for the Streptococcus pyogenes CRISPR/Cas9 system
     88..106     +  misc_RNA       MS2 stem loop: stem loop that binds the bacteriophage MS2 coat protein
    117..136     +  misc_RNA       gRNA scaffold (fragment): guide RNA scaffold for the Streptococcus pyogenes CRISPR/Cas9 system
    149..167     +  CDS            small t antigen (fragment): SV40 (simian virus 40) small t antigen
    193..404     +  promoter       EF-1α core promoter: core promoter for human elongation factor EF-1α
    421..468     +  CDS            nucleoplasmin NLS: bipartite nuclear localization signal from nucleoplasmin
    468..4569    +  CDS            dCas9 (fragment): catalytically dead mutant of the Cas9 endonuclease from the Streptococcus pyogenes Type II CRISPR/Cas system RNA-guided DNA-binding protein that lacks endonuclease activity due to the D10A mutation in the RuvC catalytic domain and the N863A mutation in the HNH catalytic domain
   4894..5292    +  CDS            BSD: blasticidin S deaminase; Aspergillus terreus BSD; confers resistance to blasticidin
   5293..5314    +  misc_feature   MCS (fragment): pBluescript multiple cloning site
   5317..5905    +  misc_feature   WPRE: woodchuck hepatitis virus posttranscriptional regulatory element
   5842..6423    +  CDS            nef (fragment): NEF_HV1H2 - Experimental evidence at protein level: Swiss-Prot protein existence level 1. Extracellular Nef protein targets CD4(+) T-lymphocytes for apoptosis by interacting with CXCR4 surface receptors. From Human immunodeficiency virus type 1 group M subtype B (isolate HXB2) (HIV-1).
   6430..6610    +  LTR            5' LTR (truncated): truncated 5' long terminal repeat (LTR) from HIV-1
   6642..6866    +  polyA_signal   bGH poly(A) signal: bovine growth hormone polyadenylation signal
   6870..6891    +  promoter       SV40 promoter (fragment): SV40 enhancer and early promoter
   6912..7340    +  rep_origin     f1 ori (sequence partly withheld): f1 bacteriophage origin of replication; arrow indicates direction of (+) strand synthesis
   7354..7683    +  promoter       SV40 promoter: SV40 enhancer and early promoter
   7731..7778    +  promoter       EM7 promoter: synthetic bacterial promoter&nbsp
   7797..8171    +  CDS            BleoR: antibiotic-binding protein; Sh ble from Streptoalloteichus hindustanus; confers resistance to bleomycin, phleomycin, and Zeocin™
   8181..8306    +  CDS            ble (fragment): BLE_KLEPN - Experimental evidence at protein level: Swiss-Prot protein existence level 1. Binding protein with a strong affinity to the bleomycin family of antibiotics. Binds to CL990; an antimitotic-antibiotic compound. From Klebsiella pneumoniae.
   8301..8422    +  polyA_signal   SV40 poly(A) signal: SV40 polyadenylation signal
   8493..8515    -  protein_bind   lac operator (fragment): The lac repressor binds to the lac operator to inhibit transcription in E. coli. This inhibition can be relieved by adding lactose or isopropyl-β-D-thiogalactopyranoside (IPTG). lac repressor encoded by lacI
   8519..8549    -  promoter       lac promoter: promoter for the E. coli lac operon
   8564..8585    -  protein_bind   CAP binding site: CAP binding activates transcription in the presence of cAMP. E. coli catabolite activator protein
   8598..8690    -  CDS            lacI (fragment): lac repressor; lacI; The lac repressor binds to the lac operator to inhibit transcription in E. coli. This inhibition can be relieved by adding lactose or isopropyl-β-D-thiogalactopyranoside (IPTG).
   8873..9461    -  rep_origin     ori: high-copy-number ColE1/pMB1/pBR322/pUC origin of replication
   9632..10492   -  CDS            AmpR: β-lactamase; bla; confers resistance to ampicillin, carbenicillin, and related antibiotics
  10493..10597   -  promoter       AmpR promoter: bla
  10656..10708   -  misc_feature   bom (fragment): basis of mobility region from pBR322
  10863..11242   +  enhancer       CMV enhancer: human cytomegalovirus immediate early enhancer
  11243..11442   +  promoter       CMV promoter: human cytomegalovirus (CMV) immediate early promoter
  11460..11640   +  LTR            5' LTR (truncated): truncated 5' long terminal repeat (LTR) from HIV-1
  11687..11812   +  misc_feature   HIV-1 Ψ: packaging signal of human immunodeficiency virus type 1
  11796..12159   +  CDS            HIV-1 gag (fragment): gag protein from human immunodeficiency virus 1; gag
  12305..12538   +  misc_feature   RRE: The Rev response element (RRE) of HIV-1 allows for Rev-dependent mRNA export from the nucleus to the cytoplasm.
  12915..13015   +  CDS            Rev (fragment): human immunodeficiency virus 1 (HIV-1) Rev protein; rev; enhances nuclear export of unspliced and incompletely spliced viral mRNAs
  13065..13182   +  misc_feature   cPPT/CTS: central polypurine tract and central termination sequence of HIV-1
  13232..13472   +  promoter       U6 promoter: RNA polymerase III promoter for human U6 snRNA
