[The description below was written by a language model from this plasmid's Addgene catalogue record and pLannotate feature annotations shown in this document.]
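Description:
lentiSAMv2 TCF7L2 TSS-guide3 is a 13.5 kb lentiviral CRISPR activation plasmid built on the lentiSAMv2 backbone, carrying a single guide RNA directed at the transcription start site region of human TCF7L2. It is propagated in E. coli through a high-copy ColE1/pUC-type origin with ampicillin selection (AmpR); the record lists the recombination-deficient strain Stbl3, a common choice for LTR-containing vectors. An f1 origin and an SV40/EM7-driven bleomycin/Zeocin resistance cassette lie in the backbone outside the viral region.

The transfer cassette is arranged for third-generation-style packaging. A CMV enhancer/promoter drives a truncated HIV-1 5' LTR, followed by the Ψ packaging signal, a partial gag sequence, the RRE and cPPT/CTS. A WPRE, a second truncated LTR annotation at the 3' end and a bGH polyadenylation signal close the unit.

Within it, a human U6 promoter expresses the guide fused to a modified S. pyogenes scaffold containing two MS2 stem loops. These loops bind MS2 coat protein, so an MS2-fused activator supplied from a separate construct can be recruited, as in the synergistic activation mediator (SAM) system. An EF-1α core promoter then drives nucleoplasmin NLS-tagged, catalytically dead Cas9 (D10A/N863A). According to the catalogue entry this is fused to VP64 and linked through a 2A peptide to blasticidin S deaminase. VP64 and the 2A are not individually annotated in the feature table, but an unannotated gap between dCas9 and BSD is consistent with them.

The construct is used to transduce mammalian cells, select them with blasticidin, and activate endogenous TCF7L2. It was deposited with a study of chromatin architecture in human pancreatic islets and type 2 diabetes genetics.
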