Addgene plasmid #118186: lentiSAMv2 TCF7L2 TSS-guide3
Purpose: CRISPR-mediated activation of TCF7L2. Catalytically inactive Cas9 from S. pyogenes and VP64 with 2A-BlastR.
Depositing lab: Jorge Ferrer. Depositing organization: Imperial College London. Publication: Human pancreatic islet three-dimensional chromatin architecture provides insights into the genetics of type 2 diabetes. Miguel-Escalada I, Bonas-Guarch S, Cebola I, Ponsa-Cobas J, Mendieta-Esteban J, Atla G, Javierre BM, Rolando DMY, Farabella I, Morgan CC, Garcia-Hurtado J, Beucher A, Moran I, Pasquali L, Ramos-Rodriguez M, Appel EVR, Linneberg A, Gjesing AP, Witte DR, Pedersen O, Grarup N, Ravassard P, Torrents D, Mercader JM, Piemonti L, Berney T, de Koning EJP, Kerr-Conte J, Pattou F, Fedko IO, Groop L, Prokopenko I, Hansen T, Marti-Renom MA, Fraser P, Ferrer J. Nat Genet. 2019 Jun 28. pii: 10.1038/s41588-019-0457-0. doi: 10.1038/s41588-019-0457-0. PubMed 31253982.
Backbone
  Vector backbone: lentiSAMv2
  Backbone manufacturer: Feng Zhang (Addgene #75112)
  Vector type: Mammalian Expression, Lentiviral, CRISPR
  Selectable markers: Blasticidin
Growth in bacteria
  Bacterial resistance: Ampicillin, 100 μg/mL
  Growth temperature: 37°C
  Growth strain: Stbl3
  Copy number: High Copy
Gene/Insert
  Gene/Insert name: dCas9-VP64-2A-BlastR
  gRNA/shRNA sequence: GCGGAGGAACGGAGTAGTCT
  Species: H. sapiens (human)
  Promoter: EF1a core and U6
  Cloning method: Restriction Enzyme; 5′ cloning site Unknown (destroyed during cloning); 3′ cloning site Unknown (destroyed during cloning)
  Sequencing primers: 5′ GATCCGCCACCATGGATGC
Terms and licenses: Academic/Nonprofit Terms; Industry Terms: Not Available to Industry
Depositor comments: Please visit https://www.biorxiv.org/content/early/2018/08/27/400291 for bioRxiv preprint.
How to cite: lentiSAMv2 TCF7L2 TSS-guide3 was a gift from Jorge Ferrer (Addgene plasmid # 118186 ; http://n2t.net/addgene:118186 ; RRID:Addgene_118186)
