>Addgene plasmid #118186 | lentiSAMv2 TCF7L2 TSS-guide3 | depositor partial sequence | sequence record 223275 | Guide RNA, MS2 stem loops, EF1a core promoter, NLS
NNNNNTTTTAAATTATGTTTTAAATGGACTATCATATGCTTACCGTAACTTGAAAGTATTTCGATTTCTT
GGCTTTATATATCTTGTGGAAAGGACGAAACACCGCGGAGGAACGGAGTAGTCTGTTTTAGAGCTAGGCC
AACATGAGGATCACCCATGTCTGCAGGGCCTAGCAAGTTAAAATAAGGCTAGTCCGTTATCAACTTGGCC
AACATGAGGATCACCCATGTCTGCAGGGCCAAGTGGCACCGAGTCGGTGCTTTTTTTGGATCCTAGGTCT
TGAAAGGAGTGGGAATTGGCTCCGGTGCCCGTCAGTGGGCAGAGCGCACATCGCCCACAGTCCCCGAGAA
GTTGGGGGGAGGGGTCGGCAATTGATCCGGTGCCTAGAGAAGGTGGCGCGGGGTAAACTGGGAAAGTGAT
GTCGTGTACTGGCTCCGCCTTTTTCCCGAGGGTGGGGGAGAACCGTATATAAGTGCAGTAGTCGCCGTGA
ACGTTCTTTTTCGCAACGGGTTTGCCGCCAGAACACAGGCGTACGGCCACCATGAAAAGGCCGGCGGCCA
CGAAAAAGGCCGGCCAGGCAAAAAAGAAAAAGGACAAGAAGTACAGCAACGGCCTGGCCATCGGCACCAA
CTCTGTGAGCTGGGCCGTGATCACCGACGAGTACAAGGTGCCCAGCAAGAAATTCAAGGTGCTGGGCAAC
ACCGACCGNGCACAGCATCAAAAAGAACCTGATCGGAGCACTGCTGTTCGACAGCGGCTAAACAGCCGAG
GCCACCNGGCTGATATAGAACCGCNGANNATAATACACCAGANNGAAAGAACCGAAACTGCTATCTGCGA
AAGATCTTATNNACGAGATGNCCAANGATGGAAGACAGCTATCTTACANANGACTGNNAAGAGTCCCTTC
CTGGATGGAAAGAGGANAAAGANNNCACGAAACGANNACTCCAATCATCG
